>Addgene plasmid #208274 | BcLOV-mCh-EGFR | addgene full sequence | sequence record 415152 | Addgene NGS Result
TGACTAATTTTTTTTATTTATGCAGAGGCCGAGGCCGCCTCGGCCTCTGAGCTATTCCAGAAGTAGTGAG
GAGGCTTTTTTGGAGGCCTAGGCTTTTGCAAAAAGCTTGGACACAAGACAGGCTTGCGAGATATGTTTGA
GAATACCACTTTATCCCGCGTCAGGGAGAGGCAGTGCGTAAAAAGACGCGGACTCATGTGAAATACTGGT
TTTTAGTGCGCCAGATCTCTATAATCTCGCGCAACCTATTTTCCCCTCGAACACTTTTTAAGCCGTAGAT
AAACAGGCTGGGACACTTCACATGAGCGAAAAATACATCGTCACCTGGGACATGTTGCAGATCCATGCAC
GTAAACTCGCAAGCCGACTGATGCCTTCTGAACAATGGAAAGGCATTATTGCCGTAAGCCGTGGCGGTCT
GTACCGGGTGCGTTACTGGCGCGTGAACTGGGTATTCGTCATGTCGATACCGTTTGTATTTCCAGCTACG
ATCACGACAACCAGCGCGAGCTTAAAGTGCTGAAACGCGCAGAAGGCGATGGCGAAGGCTTCATCGTTAT
TGATGACCTGGTGGATACCGGTGGTACTGCGGTTGCGATTCGTGAAATGTATCCAAAAGCGCACTTTGTC
ACCATCTTCGCAAAACCGGCTGGTCGTCCGCTGGTTGATGACTATGTTGTTGATATCCCGCAAGATACCT
GGATTGAACAGCCGTGGGATATGGGCGTCGTATTCGTCCCGCCAATCTCCGGTCGCTAATCTTTTCAACG
CCTGGCACTGCCGGGCGTTGTTCTTTTTAACTTCAGGCGGGTTACAATAGTTTCCAGTAAGTATTCTGGA
GGCTGCATCCATGACACAGGCAAACCTGAGCGAAACCCTGTTCAAACCCCGCTTTAAACATCCTGAAACC
TCGACGCTAGTCCGCCGCTTTAATCACGGCGCACAACCGCCTGTGCAGTCGGCCCTTGATGGTAAAACCA
TCCCTCACTGGTATCGCATGATTAACCGTCTGATGTGGATCTGGCGCGGCATTGACCCACGCGAAATCCT
CGACGTCCAGGCACGTATTGTGATGAGCGATGCCGAACGTACCGACGATGATTTATACGATACGGTGATT
GGCTACCGTGGCGGCAACTGGATTTATGAGTGGGCCCCGGATCTTTGTGAAGGAACCTTACTTCTGTGGT
GTGACATAATTGGACAAACTACCTACAGAGATTTAAAGCTCTAAGGTAAATATAAAATTTTTAAGTGTAT
AATGTGTTAAACTACTGATTCTAATTGTTTGTGTATTTTAGATTCCAACCTATGGAACTGATGAATGGGA
GCAGTGGTGGAATGCCTTTAATGAGGAAAACCTGTTTTGCTCAGAAGAAATGCCATCTAGTGATGATGAG
GCTACTGCTGACTCTCAACATTCTACTCCTCCAAAAAAGAAGAGAAAGGTAGAAGACCCCAAGGACTTTC
CTTCAGAATTGCTAAGTTTTTTGAGTCATGCTGTGTTTAGTAATAGAACTCTTGCTTGCTTTGCTATTTA
CACCACAAAGGAAAAAGCTGCACTGCTATACAAGAAAATTATGGAAAAATATTCTGTAACCTTTATAAGT
AGGCATAACAGTTATAATCATAACATACTGTTTTTTCTTACTCCACACAGGCATAGAGTGTCTGCTATTA
ATAACTATGCTCAAAAATTGTGTACCTTTAGCTTTTTAATTTGTAAAGGGGTTAATAAGGAATATTTGAT
GTATAGTGCCTTGACTAGAGATCATAATCAGCCATACCACATTTGTAGAGGTTTTACTTGCTTTAAAAAA
CCTCCCACACCTCCCCCTGAACCTGAAACATAAAATGAATGCAATTGTTGTTGTTAACTTGTTTATTGCA
GCTTATAATGGTTACAAATAAAGCAATAGCATCACAAATTTCACAAATAAAGCATTTTTTTCACTGCATT
CTAGTTGTGGTTTGTCCAAACTCATCAATGTATCTTATCATGTCTGGATCAACTGGATAACTCAAGCTAA
CCAAAATCATCCCAAACTTCCCACCCCATACCCTATTACCACTGCCAATTACCTGTGGTTTCATTTACTC
TAAACCTGTGATTCCTCTGAATTATTTTCATTTTAAAGAAATTGTATTTGTTAAATATGTACTACAAACT
TAGTAGTTGGAAGGGCTAATTCACTCCCAAAGAAGACAAGATATCCTTGATCTGTGGATCTACCACACAC
AAGGCTACTTCCCTGATTAGCAGAACTACACACCAGGGCCAGGGGTCAGATATCCACTGACCTTTGGATG
GTGCTACAAGCTAGTACCAGTTGAGCCAGATAAGGTAGAAGAGGCCAATAAAGGAGAGAACACCAGCTTG
TTACACCCTGTGAGCCTGCATGGGATGGATGACCCGGAGAGAGAAGTGTTAGAGTGGAGGTTTGACAGCC
GCCTAGCATTTCATCACGTGGCCCGAGAGCTGCATCCGGAGTACTTCAAGAACTGCTGATATCGAGCTTG
CTACAAGGGACTTTCCGCTGGGGACTTTCCAGGGAGGCGTGGCCTGGGCGGGACTGGGGAGTGGCGAGCC
CTCAGATCCTGCATATAAGCAGCTGCTTTTTGCCTGTACTGGGTCTCTCTGGTTAGACCAGATCTGAGCC
TGGGAGCTCTCTGGCTAACTAGGGAACCCACTGCTTAAGCCTCAATAAAGCTTGCCTTGAGTGCTTCAAG
TAGTGTGTGCCCGTCTGTTGTGTGACTCTGGTAACTAGAGATCCCTCAGACCCTTTTAGTCAGTGTGGAA
AATCTCTAGCAGTGGCGCCCGAACAGGGACTTGAAAGCGAAAGGGAAACCAGAGGAGCTCTCTCGACGCA
GGACTCGGCTTGCTGAAGCGCGCACGGCAAGAGGCGAGGGGCGGCGACTGGTGAGTACGCCAAAAATTTT
GACTAGCGGAGGCTAGAAGGAGAGAGATGGGTGCGAGAGCGTCAGTATTAAGCGGGGGAGAATTAGATCG
CGATGGGAAAAAATTCGGTTAAGGCCAGGGGGAAAGAAAAAATATAAATTAAAACATATAGTATGGGCAA
GCAGGGAGCTAGAACGATTCGCAGTTAATCCTGGCCTGTTAGAAACATCAGAAGGCTGTAGACAAATACT
GGGACAGCTACAACCATCCCTTCAGACAGGATCAGAAGAACTTAGATCATTATATAATACAGTAGCAACC
CTCTATTGTGTGCATCAAAGGATAGAGATAAAAGACACCAAGGAAGCTTTAGACAAGATAGAGGAAGAGC
AAAACAAAAGTAAGACCACCGCACAGCAAGCGGCCGGCCGCTGATCTTCAGACCTGGAGGAGGAGATATG
AGGGACAATTGGAGAAGTGAATTATATAAATATAAAGTAGTAAAAATTGAACCATTAGGAGTAGCACCCA
CCAAGGCAAAGAGAAGAGTGGTGCAGAGAGAAAAAAGAGCAGTGGGAATAGGAGCTTTGTTCCTTGGGTT
CTTGGGAGCAGCAGGAAGCACTATGGGCGCAGCGTCAATGACGCTGACGGTACAGGCCAGACAATTATTG
TCTGGTATAGTGCAGCAGCAGAACAATTTGCTGAGGGCTATTGAGGCGCAACAGCATCTGTTGCAACTCA
CAGTCTGGGGCATCAAGCAGCTCCAGGCAAGAATCCTGGCTGTGGAAAGATACCTAAAGGATCAACAGCT
CCTGGGGATTTGGGGTTGCTCTGGAAAACTCATTTGCACCACTGCTGTGCCTTGGAATGCTAGTTGGAGT
AATAAATCTCTGGAACAGATTTGGAATCACACGACCTGGATGGAGTGGGACAGAGAAATTAACAATTACA
CAAGCTTAATACACTCCTTAATTGAAGAATCGCAAAACCAGCAAGAAAAGAATGAACAAGAATTATTGGA
ATTAGATAAATGGGCAAGTTTGTGGAATTGGTTTAACATAACAAATTGGCTGTGGTATATAAAATTATTC
ATAATGATAGTAGGAGGCTTGGTAGGTTTAAGAATAGTTTTTGCTGTACTTTCTATAGTGAATAGAGTTA
GGCAGGGATATTCACCATTATCGTTTCAGACCCACCTCCCAACCCCGAGGGGACCCGACAGGCCCGAAGG
AATAGAAGAAGAAGGTGGAGAGAGAGACAGAGACAGATCCATTCGATTAGTGAACGGATCTCGACGGTAT
CGCCAAATGGCAGTATTCATCCACAATTTTAAAAGAAAAGGGGGGATTGGGGGGTACAGTGCAGGGGAAA
GAATAGTAGACATAATAGCAACAGACATACAAACTAAAGAATTACAAAAACAAATTACAAAAATTCAAAA
TTTTCGGGTTTATTACAGGGACAGCAGAGATCCAGTTTGGATCGATAAGCTTGATATCGAATTCAGCCCA
TATATGGAGTTCCGCGTTACATAACTTACGGTAAATGGCCCGCCTGGCTGACCGCCCAACGACCCCCGCC
CATTGACGTCAATAATGACGTATGTTCCCATAGTAACGCCAATAGGGACTTTCCATTGACGTCAATGGGT
GGAGTATTTACGGTAAACTGCCCACTTGGCAGTACATCAAGTGTATCATATGCCAAGTACGCCCCCTATT
GACGTCAATGACGGTAAATGGCCCGCCTGGCATTATGCCCAGTACATGACCTTATGGGACTTTCCTACTT
GGCAGTACATCTACGTATTAGTCATCGCTATTACCATGGTGATGCGGTTTTGGCAGTACATCAATGGGCG
TGGATAGCGGTTTGACTCACGGGGATTTCCAAGTCTCCACCCCATTGACGTCAATGGGAGTTTGTTTTGG
CACCAAAATCAACGGGACTTTCCAAAATGTCGTAACAACTCCGCCCCATTGACGCAAATGGGCGGTAGGC
GTGTACGGTGGGAGGTCTATATAAGCAGAGCTGGTTTAGTGAACCGTCAGATCCGCTAGCGCTACGCGTC
CCAAGCTGGAATTCGCCACCATGGCCACAGACGCAATCGACCATTACTACCAGAACAGAGACGGCCCCCC
TTCCAGGAGCTTTAGCGACGAATACGACTCATACAATAAGACAGCCCCTCTGCCACCTCTGAGCGCCTGC
CCAGAGCGCGCCCAGACCCCTAACAGCAAGAGAATCCCCATCACACCCAATTCCGCCAAGAGCACCTCCG
AGTCTCCTCGGAGAATCACATTCTCTCGCGACGCAGGCAGCTCCACCAAGGGCAGCACCCAGACAAGCCC
ATCCAACCAGGGCTCCGTGTCTAGCCGGAATGGCTCTAACGGAAATGGCCTGGGCCTGTCCTCTGCCGGC
AACTTCGCCGATTTCTTTAGCTCCGAGGTGTTTTATATCGTGCTGCACAATCCCACCACAGCCCACAGAT
TCCTGAAGTTTTGCCAGAGCAGGGCCTGTTCCGAGAACCTGGAGTTTCTGCAGAAGATCGACGAGTACAA
TAGGCTGATCGATGAGGCCACACGCCTGCTGTCTACCATCTACAGCACATACGTGAGCAGCGAGGCCCCT
AAGCAGATCAACATCTCTAATAGCCACGCCAGGCGCCTGAGCCACGACATCAAGGGAGCAACCCACAACG
TGCTGCCCGGCCTGGAGGATATCTTCAATGGCTCCCAGGAGCAGATCGAGAAGCTGCTGGCCTCTGACCT
GTATCCTAGATTTGTGAAGCACCAGGTGACCGCATCCGCCACAATGGCCCTGGCAAACGACAAGGAGAGG
TACCCAGGCCTGGGCGATTGCTTCTGTCTGACAGACCCACGGAGAGCCGATAATCCCATCGTGTTCGCAA
GCGACGGATTCGTGAGCGTGACCGGCTATTCCCGCTCTGATATCATCCCAAGGAACTGCCGCTTCCTGCA
GGGCAGCTTTACCGACCGGCAGGCCACAAAGAGGCTGCGCACCTCCATCGAGAATCGCGAGGAGACAGTG
GAGCTGCTGCTGAACTATCGGAAGAATGGCGATCCCTTTTGGAACCTGCTGTACGTGTCCCCTCTGCTGG
ACGGCAATGGCGATGTGAGATTCTTTCTGGGCGGCCAGATCAACTGTTCTACCACAATCCACAGCCGGAC
CGACGTGCTGAGAATCCTGAGCCTGAACGACGAGGATACAGGCTCCTTCATCGAGGGCTCTAATAAGACC
CCCAGCGTGCGGTCCAAGGAGTCTAACAATGCCTCCAACTATGGCAAGACATCCTTCTTTAAGTCTTTTA
AGAAGTACAAGGCCAATACCGTGGAGATCAGAGACGAGGCCGGCATGGAGGGCGAGCTGATCGATAGGAT
CGGCAAGCTGCAGTTCAAGACACAGGTGGAGGAGTTTTACACCGCCTATTCTAAGTACCTGGTGCTGAGC
TATCAGCCACAGTCCCAGAACCTGATCGTGAAGTACTTCAGCCCCGGCATCGTGGATATGCTGAACCTGA
ATATGCCTAATGGCCTGGTGGCCCCAATCGTGGACAAGGATATCTTCAAGGTGCTGACAGAGCACTCCCC
TTCCTCTGTGCCACGGACCTTTAAGAACGTGGTGAGGGAAGGCATCAAAGCAGGCAGGGCCGTGTCTGTG
GAGACAGGCCTGCTGACAGGCATCGAGGAGATCAAGAAGTCTCAGAACATCTTCAGCGGCACCACAGCCA
ATCGGGAGAGAGGCTGGAAGAAGGCCGAGGAGAAGTACGTGTGCCACTTTACCCCCTGTAAGGATGAGAT
GGGCAGGGTCGGCTGGGTGGTGCTGACTGTCGCTCCTAAACTGGAAAGATTTGAATTCGGTGGTGGATCA
GGTGGAGGATCTATGGTGAGCAAGGGCGAGGAGGATAACATGGCCATCATCAAGGAGTTCATGCGCTTCA
AGGTGCACATGGAGGGCTCCGTGAACGGCCACGAGTTCGAGATCGAGGGCGAGGGCGAGGGCCGCCCCTA
CGAGGGCACCCAGACCGCCAAGCTGAAGGTGACCAAGGGTGGCCCCCTGCCCTTCGCCTGGGACATCCTG
TCCCCTCAGTTCATGTACGGCTCCAAGGCCTACGTGAAGCACCCCGCCGACATCCCCGACTACTTGAAGC
TGTCCTTCCCCGAGGGCTTCAAGTGGGAGCGCGTGATGAACTTCGAGGACGGCGGCGTGGTGACCGTGAC
CCAGGACTCCTCCCTGCAGGACGGCGAGTTCATCTACAAGGTGAAGCTGCGCGGCACCAACTTCCCCTCC
GACGGCCCCGTAATGCAGAAGAAGACCATGGGCTGGGAGGCCTCCTCCGAGCGGATGTACCCCGAGGACG
GCGCCCTGAAGGGCGAGATCAAGCAGAGGCTGAAGCTGAAGGACGGCGGCCACTACGACGCTGAGGTCAA
GACCACCTACAAGGCCAAGAAGCCCGTGCAGCTGCCCGGCGCCTACAACGTCAACATCAAGTTGGACATC
ACCTCCCACAACGAGGACTACACCATCGTGGAACAGTACGAACGCGCCGAGGGCCGCCACTCCACCGGCG
GCATGGACGAGCTGTACAAGGGCTCTTCCGGGACAGGCTCCTCCGGCACTAGTCGAAGGCGCCACATCGT
TCGGAAGCGCACGCTGCGGAGGCTGCTGCAGGAGAGGGAGCTTGTGGAGCCTCTTACACCCAGT
[981 nt withheld, positions 7625-8605]
TTCTTCAGCAGCCCCTCCACGTCACGGACTCCCCTCCTGAGCTCTCTGAGTGCAACCAGCAACAATTCCA
CCGTGGCTTGCATTGATAGAAATGGGCTGCAAAGCTGTCCCATCAAGGAAGACAGCTTCTTGCAGCGATA
CAGCTCAGACCCCACAGGCGCCTTGACTGAGGACAGCATAGACGACACCTTCCTCCCAGTGCCTGAATAC
ATAAACCAGTCCGTTCCCAAAAGGCCCGCTGGCTCTGTGCAGAATCCTGTCTATCACAATCAGCCTCTGA
ACCCCGCGCCCAGCAGAGACCCACACTACCAGGACCCCCACAGCACTGCAGTGGGCAACCCCGAGTATCT
CAACACTGTCCAGCCCACCTGTGTCAACAGCACATTCGACAGCCCTGCCCACTGGGCCCAGAAAGGCAGC
CACCAAATTAGCCTGGACAACCCTGACTACCAGCAGGACTTCTTTCCCAAGGAAGCCAAGCCAAATGGCA
TCTTTAAGGGCTCCACAGCTGAAAATGCAGAATACCTAAGGGTCGCGCCACAAAGCAGTGAATTTATTGG
AGCATAATCTAGAGGGCCCGTTTAAACCCGGCGGCCGCAACTCCCACCTGCAACATGCGTGACTGACTGA
GGCCGCGACTCTAGAGTCGACCTGCAGGCATGCAAGCTTGATATCAAGCTTATCGATAATCAACCTCTGG
ATTACAAAATTTGTGAAAGATTGACTGGTATTCTTAACTATGTTGCTCCTTTTACGCTATGTGGATACGC
TGCTTTAATGCCTTTGTATCATGCTATTGCTTCCCGTATGGCTTTCATTTTCTCCTCCTTGTATAAATCC
TGGTTGCTGTCTCTTTATGAGGAGTTGTGGCCCGTTGTCAGGCAACGTGGCGTGGTGTGCACTGTGTTTG
CTGACGCAACCCCCACTGGTTGGGGCATTGCCACCACCTGTCAGCTCCTTTCCGGGACTTTCGCTTTCCC
CCTCCCTATTGCCACGGCGGAACTCATCGCCGCCTGCCTTGCCCGCTGCTGGACAGGGGCTCGGCTGTTG
GGCACTGACAATTCCGTGGTGTTGTCGGGGAAATCATCGTCCTTTCCTTGGCTGCTCGCCTGTGTTGCCA
CCTGGATTCTGCGCGGGACGTCCTTCTGCTACGTCCCTTCGGCCCTCAATCCAGCGGACCTTCCTTCCCG
CGGCCTGCTGCCGGCTCTGCGGCCTCTTCCGCGTCTTCGCCTTCGCCCTCAGACGAGTCGGATCTCCCTT
TGGGCCGCCTCCCCGCATCGATACCGTCGACCTCGAGGGAATTAATTTGAGCTCGGTACCTTTAAGACCA
ATGACTTACAAGGCAGCTGTAGATCTTAGCCACTTTTTAAAAGAAAAGGGGGGACTGGAAGGGCTAATTC
ACTCCCAACGAAGACAAGATCTGCTTTTTGCTTGTACTGGGTCTCTCTGGTTAGACCAGATCTGAGCCTG
GGAGCTCTCTGGCTAACTAGGGAACCCACTGCTTAAGCCTCAATAAAGCTTGCCTTGAGTGCTTCAAGTA
GTGTGTGCCCGTCTGTTGTGTGACTCTGGTAACTAGAGATCCCTCAGACCCTTTTAGTCAGTGTGGAAAA
TCTCTAGCAGCATCTAGAATTAATTCCGTGTATTCTATAGTGTCACCTAAATCGTATGTGTATGATACAT
AAGGTTATGTATTAATTGTAGCCGCGTTCTAACGACAATATGTACAAGCCTAATTGTGTAGCATCTGGCT
TACTGAAGCAGACCCTATCATCTCTCTCGTAAACTGCCGTCAGAGTCGGTTTGGTTGGACGAACCTTCTG
AGTTTCTGGTAACGCCGTCCCGCACCCGGAAATGGTCAGCGAACCAATCAGCAGGGTCATCGCTAGCCAG
ATCCTCTACGCCGGACGCATCGTGGCCGGCATCACCGGCGCCACAGGTGCGGTTGCTGGCGCCTATATCG
CCGACATCACCGATGGGGAAGATCGGGCTCGCCACTTCGGGCTCATGAGCGCTTGTTTCGGCGTGGGTAT
GGTGGCAGGCCCCGTGGCCGGGGGACTGTTGGGCGCCATCTCCTTGCATGCACCATTCCTTGCGGCGGCG
GTGCTCAACGGCCTCAACCTACTACTGGGCTGCTTCCTAATGCAGGAGTCGCATAAGGGAGAGCGTCGAA
TGGTGCACTCTCAGTACAATCTGCTCTGATGCCGCATAGTTAAGCCAGCCCCGACACCCGCCAACACCCG
CTGACGCGCCCTGACGGGCTTGTCTGCTCCCGGCATCCGCTTACAGACAAGCTGTGACCGTCTCCGGGAG
CTGCATGTGTCAGAGGTTTTCACCGTCATCACCGAAACGCGCGAGACGAAAGGGCCTCGTGATACGCCTA
TTTTTATAGGTTAATGTCATGATAATAATGGTTTCTTAGACGTCAGGTGGCACTTTTCGGGGAAATGTGC
GCGGAACCCCTATTTGTTTATTTTTCTAAATACATTCAAATATGTATCCGCTCATGAGACAATAACCCTG
ATAAATGCTTCAATAATATTGAAAAAGGAAGAGTATGAGTATTCAACATTTCCGTGTCGCCCTTATTCCC
TTTTTTGCGGCATTTTGCCTTCCTGTTTTTGCTCACCCAGAAACGCTGGTGAAAGTAAAAGATGCTGAAG
ATCAGTTGGGTGCACGAGTGGGTTACATCGAACTGGATCTCAACAGCGGTAAGATCCTTGAGAGTTTTCG
CCCCGAAGAACGTTTTCCAATGATGAGCACTTTTAAAGTTCTGCTATGTGGCGCGGTATTATCCCGTATT
GACGCCGGGCAAGAGCAACTCGGTCGCCGCATACACTATTCTCAGAATGACTTGGTTGAGTACTCACCAG
TCACAGAAAAGCATCTTACGGATGGCATGACAGTAAGAGAATTATGCAGTGCTGCCATAACCATGAGTGA
TAACACTGCGGCCAACTTACTTCTGACAACGATCGGAGGACCGAAGGAGCTAACCGCTTTTTTGCACAAC
ATGGGGGATCATGTAACTCGCCTTGATCGTTGGGAACCGGAGCTGAATGAAGCCATACCAAACGACGAGC
GTGACACCACGATGCCTGTAGCAATGGCAACAACGTTGCGCAAACTATTAACTGGCGAACTACTTACTCT
AGCTTCCCGGCAACAATTAATAGACTGGATGGAGGCGGATAAAGTTGCAGGACCACTTCTGCGCTCGGCC
CTTCCGGCTGGCTGGTTTATTGCTGATAAATCTGGAGCCGGTGAGCGTGGGTCTCGCGGTATCATTGCAG
CACTGGGGCCAGATGGTAAGCCCTCCCGTATCGTAGTTATCTACACGACGGGGAGTCAGGCAACTATGGA
TGAACGAAATAGACAGATCGCTGAGATAGGTGCCTCACTGATTAAGCATTGGTAACTGTCAGACCAAGTT
TACTCATATATACTTTAGATTGATTTAAAACTTCATTTTTAATTTAAAAGGATCTAGGTGAAGATCCTTT
TTGATAATCTCATGACCAAAATCCCTTAACGTGAGTTTTCGTTCCACTGAGCGTCAGACCCCGTAGAAAA
GATCAAAGGATCTTCTTGAGATCCTTTTTTTCTGCGCGTAATCTGCTGCTTGCAAACAAAAAAACCACCG
CTACCAGCGGTGGTTTGTTTGCCGGATCAAGAGCTACCAACTCTTTTTCCGAAGGTAACTGGCTTCAGCA
GAGCGCAGATACCAAATACTGTTCTTCTAGTGTAGCCGTAGTTAGGCCACCACTTCAAGAACTCTGTAGC
ACCGCCTACATACCTCGCTCTGCTAATCCTGTTACCAGTGGCTGCTGCCAGTGGCGATAAGTCGTGTCTT
ACCGGGTTGGACTCAAGACGATAGTTACCGGATAAGGCGCAGCGGTCGGGCTGAACGGGGGGTTCGTGCA
CACAGCCCAGCTTGGAGCGAACGACCTACACCGAACTGAGATACCTACAGCGTGAGCTATGAGAAAGCGC
CACGCTTCCCGAAGGGAGAAAGGCGGACAGGTATCCGGTAAGCGGCAGGGTCGGAACAGGAGAGCGCACG
AGGGAGCTTCCAGGGGGAAACGCCTGGTATCTTTATAGTCCTGTCGGGTTTCGCCACCTCTGACTTGAGC
GTCGATTTTTGTGATGCTCGTCAGGGGGGCGGAGCCTATGGAAAAACGCCAGCAACGCGGCCTTTTTACG
GTTCCTGGCCTTTTGCTGGCCTTTTGCTCACATGTTCTTTCCTGCGTTATCCCCTGATTCTGTGGATAAC
CGTATTACCGCCTTTGAGTGAGCTGATACCGCTCGCCGCAGCCGAACGACCGAGCGCAGCGAGTCAGTGA
GCGAGGAAGCGGAAGAGCGCCCAATACGCAAACCGCCTCTCCCCGCGCGTTGGCCGATTCATTAATGCAG
CTGTGGAATGTGTGTCAGTTAGGGTGTGGAAAGTCCCCAGGCTCCCCAGCAGGCAGAAGTATGCAAAGCA
TGCATCTCAATTAGTCAGCAACCAGGTGTGGAAAGTCCCCAGGCTCCCCAGCAGGCAGAAGTATGCAAAG
CATGCATCTCAATTAGTCAGCAACCATAGTCCCGCCCCTAACTCCGCCCATCCCGCCCCTAACTCCGCCC
AGTTCCGCCCATTCTCCGCCCCATGGC
Features (pLannotate 1.2.2; 36 found; start..end, strand, type, name):
    302..421     +  CDS            gpt (fragment): XGPT_ECOLI - Also known as gpp, gxu. Experimental evidence at protein level: Swiss-Prot protein existence level 1. Purine salvage pathway enzyme that catalyzes the transfer of the ribosyl-5-phosphate group from 5-phospho-alpha-D-ribose 1- diphosphate (PRPP) to the N9 position of the 6-oxopurines guanine and xanthine to form the corresponding ribonucleotides GMP (guanosine 5'- monophosphate) and XMP (xanthosine 5'-monophosphate), with the release of PPi. To a lesser extent, also acts on hypoxanthine (PubMed:9100006, PubMed:3886014). Does not ribophosphorylate adenine (PubMed:3886014). From Esch
    421..756     +  CDS            gpt (fragment): XGPT_ECOLI - Also known as gpp, gxu. Experimental evidence at protein level: Swiss-Prot protein existence level 1. Purine salvage pathway enzyme that catalyzes the transfer of the ribosyl-5-phosphate group from 5-phospho-alpha-D-ribose 1- diphosphate (PRPP) to the N9 position of the 6-oxopurines guanine and xanthine to form the corresponding ribonucleotides GMP (guanosine 5'- monophosphate) and XMP (xanthosine 5'-monophosphate), with the release of PPi. To a lesser extent, also acts on hypoxanthine (PubMed:9100006, PubMed:3886014). Does not ribophosphorylate adenine (PubMed:3886014). From Esch
    851..1156    +  CDS            frsA (fragment): FRSA_ECOLI - Also known as yafA. Experimental evidence at protein level: Swiss-Prot protein existence level 1. Catalyzes the hydrolysis of esters (PubMed:15808744). Displays esterase activity toward pNP-butyrate (PubMed:15808744). May stimulate mixed-acid fermentation by acting as a fermentation/respiration switch that down-regulates respiration and up- regulates fermentation rates (PubMed:15169777). From Escherichia coli (strain K12).
   1160..1234    +  CDS            small t antigen (fragment): SV40 (simian virus 40) small t antigen
   1236..1301    +  intron         small t intron: SV40 (simian virus 40) small t antigen intron
   1431..1451    +  CDS            SV40 NLS: nuclear localization signal of SV40 (simian virus 40) large T antigen
   1770..1853    +  CDS            large T antigen (fragment): large T antigen from SV40 (simian virus 40)
   1876..2010    +  polyA_signal   SV40 poly(A) signal: SV40 polyadenylation signal
   2177..2506    +  CDS            nef (fragment): NEF_HV1BR - Experimental evidence at protein level: Swiss-Prot protein existence level 1. Extracellular Nef protein targets CD4(+) T-lymphocytes for apoptosis by interacting with CXCR4 surface receptors (PubMed:14990729). From Human immunodeficiency virus type 1 group M subtype B (isolate BRU/LAI) (HIV-1).
   2554..2811    +  LTR            5' LTR (truncated): truncated 5' long terminal repeat (LTR) from HIV-1
   2858..2983    +  misc_feature   HIV-1 Ψ: packaging signal of human immunodeficiency virus type 1
   2967..3305    +  CDS            HIV-1 gag (fragment): gag protein from human immunodeficiency virus 1; gag
   3480..3713    +  misc_feature   RRE: The Rev response element (RRE) of HIV-1 allows for Rev-dependent mRNA export from the nucleus to the cytoplasm.
   4090..4190    +  CDS            Rev (fragment): human immunodeficiency virus 1 (HIV-1) Rev protein; rev; enhances nuclear export of unspliced and incompletely spliced viral mRNAs
   4227..4344    +  misc_feature   cPPT/CTS: central polypurine tract and central termination sequence of HIV-1
   4381..4404    -  misc_feature   MCS (fragment): pBluescript multiple cloning site
   4425..4728    +  enhancer       CMV enhancer: human cytomegalovirus immediate early enhancer
   4729..4932    +  promoter       CMV promoter: human cytomegalovirus (CMV) immediate early promoter
   5747..6094    +  CDS            PHOT (fragment): PHOT_CHLRE - Experimental evidence at protein level: Swiss-Prot protein existence level 1. Protein kinase that acts as a blue light photoreceptor (PubMed:15695460, PubMed:24285544). Required for non-photochemical quenching (NPQ), a mechanism that converts and dissipates the harmful excess absorbed light energy into heat and protect the photosynthetic apparatus from photo-oxidative damage (PubMed:27626383). Controls the energy-dependent chlorophyll fluorescence quenching (qE) activity of chlorophyll excited states by inducing the expression of the qE effector protein LHCSR3 in high light intens
   6803..7510    +  CDS            mCherry: mCherry is a basic (constitutively fluorescent) red fluorescent protein published in 2004, derived from Discosoma sp.. It is reported to be a very rapidly-maturing monomer with low acid sensitivity.
   7544..9170    +  CDS            EGFR (fragment) (sequence partly withheld): precursor of human epidermal growth factor receptor
   9244..9274    +  misc_feature   MCS (fragment): pUC18/19 multiple cloning site
   9275..9293    +  misc_feature   MCS (fragment): pBluescript multiple cloning site
   9293..9881    +  misc_feature   WPRE: woodchuck hepatitis virus posttranscriptional regulatory element
   9882..9904    +  misc_feature   MCS (fragment): pBluescript multiple cloning site
   9921..9989    +  CDS            nef (fragment): NEF_HV1Z2 - Experimental evidence at protein level: Swiss-Prot protein existence level 1. Extracellular Nef protein targets CD4(+) T-lymphocytes for apoptosis by interacting with CXCR4 surface receptors. From Human immunodeficiency virus type 1 group M subtype D (isolate Z2/CDC-Z34) (HIV-1).
   9991..10224   +  LTR            3' LTR (ΔU3): self-inactivating 3' long terminal repeat (LTR) from HIV-1
  10249..10267   -  promoter       SP6 promoter: promoter for bacteriophage SP6 RNA polymerase
  10495..10774   +  CDS            TcR (fragment): tetracycline efflux protein; tet; confers resistance to tetracycline
  10775..10823   -  misc_feature   bom (fragment): basis of mobility region from pBR322
  10925..10960   -  CDS            rop (fragment): Rop protein, which maintains plasmids at low copy number; rop
  11055..11159   +  promoter       AmpR promoter: bla
  11160..12020   +  CDS            AmpR: β-lactamase; bla; confers resistance to ampicillin, carbenicillin, and related antibiotics
  12191..12779   +  rep_origin     ori: high-copy-number ColE1/pMB1/pBR322/pUC origin of replication
  12962..13018   +  CDS            lacI (fragment): lac repressor; lacI; The lac repressor binds to the lac operator to inhibit transcription in E. coli. This inhibition can be relieved by adding lactose or isopropyl-β-D-thiogalactopyranoside (IPTG).
  13025..102     +  promoter       SV40 promoter (across the origin): SV40 enhancer and early promoter
