[The description below was written by a language model from this plasmid's Addgene catalogue record and pLannotate feature annotations shown in this document.]
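Description:
BcLOV-mCh-EGFR is an HIV-1-based lentiviral transfer plasmid built on the pHR backbone for delivery and expression of an optogenetic EGFR construct in mammalian cells. It is propagated in E. coli through a high-copy ColE1/pUC-type origin and selected with ampicillin (AmpR, β-lactamase). The catalogue lists a total size of about 14 kb, while the sequenced record is 13,252 nt. The viral portion comprises a truncated 5′ LTR, the Ψ packaging signal with a partial gag region, the Rev response element for Rev-dependent nuclear export of the genomic RNA, the cPPT/CTS, a WPRE downstream of the insert to enhance transcript expression, and a ΔU3 self-inactivating 3′ LTR. Outside the LTRs, the backbone retains legacy elements, including an SV40 promoter, fragments of the E. coli gpt gene, SV40 small t intron and poly(A) sequences, and remnants of pBR322-derived genes. These appear to be vestigial rather than functional parts of the payload.

The payload is a single fusion open reading frame of roughly 4.2 kb, driven by the CMV enhancer and immediate early promoter. It consists of BcLOV4, a blue-light photoreceptor from Botrytis cinerea (its LOV domain is picked up in the annotation by homology to a phototropin), followed by mCherry and then a fragment of human EGFR. The annotation marks the EGFR portion as partial but does not define which domains it includes. According to the record, the construct is used for optogenetic activation of EGFR signaling, and the associated work concerns light-induced clustering and membrane translocation of BcLOV4. The mCherry tag allows visualization of the expression and localization of the fusion protein.
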