Addgene plasmid #208274: BcLOV-mCh-EGFR
Purpose: Expresses BcLOV-EGFR for optogenetic activation of EGFR signaling. Includes an mCherry tag.
Depositing lab: Lukasz Bugaj. Depositing organization: University of Pennsylvania. Publication: Optogenetic clustering and membrane translocation of the BcLOV4 photoreceptor. Pal AA, Benman W, Mumford TR, Huang Z, Chow BY, Bugaj LJ. Proc Natl Acad Sci U S A. 2023 Aug 8;120(32):e2221615120. doi: 10.1073/pnas.2221615120. Epub 2023 Aug 1. PubMed 37527339.
Backbone
  Vector backbone: PHR
  Backbone size w/o insert (bp): 10000
  Total vector size (bp): 14000
  Vector type: Lentiviral
Growth in bacteria
  Bacterial resistance: Ampicillin, 100 μg/mL
  Growth temperature: 37°C
  Growth strain: NEB Stable
  Copy number: Unknown
Gene/Insert
  Gene/Insert name: BcLOV-mCherry-EGFR
  Species: H. sapiens (human); Botrytis cinerea
  Insert size (bp): 4179
  Promoter: pCMV
  Tag / fusion protein: mCherry
  Cloning method: Gibson Cloning
  Sequencing primers: 5′ GGGACTTTCCAAAATGTCGTAACAACTCC; 3′ acagcaaccaggatttatacaaggagg
Terms and licenses: Academic/Nonprofit Terms; Industry Terms: Not Available to Industry
How to cite: BcLOV-mCh-EGFR was a gift from Lukasz Bugaj (Addgene plasmid # 208274 ; http://n2t.net/addgene:208274 ; RRID:Addgene_208274)
